Addgene plasmid #91158: pAtCas9_3
Purpose: Cas9 only expression, Cas9 Type: AtCas9, Plant Selection: 2x35S:bar
Depositing lab: Daniel Voytas. Depositing organization: University of Minnesota. Publication: A multi-purpose toolkit to enable advanced genome engineering in plants. Cermak T, Curtin SJ, Gil-Humanes J, Cegan R, Kono TJY, Konecna E, Belanto JJ, Starker CG, Mathre JW, Greenstein RL, Voytas DF. Plant Cell. 2017 May 18. pii: tpc.00922.2016. doi: 10.1105/tpc.16.00922. PubMed 28522548.
Backbone
  Vector backbone: pCAMBIA
  Vector type: Plant Expression, CRISPR
  Selectable markers: Basta
Growth in bacteria
  Bacterial resistance: Kanamycin, 50 μg/mL
  Growth temperature: 37°C
  Growth strain: DH5alpha
  Copy number: High Copy
Gene/Insert
  Gene/Insert name: AtCas9
  Species: Synthetic
  Cloning method: Restriction Enzyme; 5′ cloning site unknown (unknown if destroyed); 3′ cloning site unknown (unknown if destroyed)
  Sequencing primers: 5′ unknown
Terms and licenses: Academic/Nonprofit Terms; Industry Terms: Not Available to Industry
How to cite: pAtCas9_3 was a gift from Daniel Voytas (Addgene plasmid # 91158 ; http://n2t.net/addgene:91158 ; RRID:Addgene_91158)
