[The description below was written by a language model from this plasmid's Addgene catalogue record and pLannotate feature annotations shown in this document.]
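Description:
pAtCas9_3 is a pCAMBIA-based binary T-DNA vector of about 13.7 kb for expressing Cas9 alone in plants, with no guide RNA cassette recorded. The backbone carries two replication systems. A high-copy ColE1/pMB1-type origin, with the pBR322 bom mobilisation region, supports propagation in E. coli. The pVS1 oriV, together with the RepA replication and StaA stability proteins, allows maintenance in Agrobacterium. Bacterial selection is by kanamycin through an aphA-3 aminoglycoside phosphotransferase gene located outside the T-DNA.

The segment transferred into the plant genome lies between the nopaline-type left and right border repeats and contains two expression units in divergent orientation. Next to the left border, an enhanced CaMV 35S promoter with a duplicated enhancer drives the bar gene from Streptomyces hygroscopicus, terminated by the CaMV poly(A) signal. The encoded phosphinothricin acetyltransferase gives transformed plants resistance to Basta (glufosinate). The second unit uses a CaMV 35S promoter to drive the Cas9 coding sequence, described in the record as AtCas9, a synthetic version that matches Streptococcus pyogenes Cas9. It ends with the Arabidopsis HSP18.2 terminator. The feature table does not annotate any nuclear localisation signals or epitope tags. Remnants of the pUC-derived lac promoter, operator, MCS and lacZα flank the Cas9 cassette and are leftovers of the pCAMBIA cloning region.

The plasmid belongs to a plant genome engineering toolkit. Its design fits Agrobacterium-mediated transformation to produce Cas9-expressing plants or tissues, with guide RNAs supplied from a separate construct.
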