Features (pLannotate 1.2.2; 22 found; start..end, strand, type, name):
    291..1085    -  CDS            KanR: aminoglycoside phosphotransferase; aphA-3; confers resistance to kanamycin
   1510..1534    +  misc_feature   LB T-DNA repeat: left border repeat from nopaline C58 T-DNA
   1612..1786    -  polyA_signal   CaMV poly(A) signal: cauliflower mosaic virus polyadenylation signal
   1796..2344    -  CDS            bar: PAT_STRHY - Experimental evidence at protein level: Swiss-Prot protein existence level 1. Inactivates phosphinothricin (PPT) by transfer of an acetyl group from acetyl CoA. Can also acetylate demethylphosphinothricin but not PTT or glutamate. This enzyme is an effector of phosphinothricin tripeptide (PTT or bialaphos) resistance. From Streptomyces hygroscopicus. Introduced by genetic manipulation and expressed in glufosinate-tolerant maize by Dekalb Genetics.
   2389..3065    -  promoter       CaMV 35S promoter (enhanced): cauliflower mosaic virus 35S promoter with a duplicated enhancer region
   3155..3243    +  CDS            lacI (fragment): lac repressor; lacI; The lac repressor binds to the lac operator to inhibit transcription in E. coli. This inhibition can be relieved by adding lactose or isopropyl-β-D-thiogalactopyranoside (IPTG).
   3256..3277    +  protein_bind   CAP binding site: CAP binding activates transcription in the presence of cAMP. E. coli catabolite activator protein
   3292..3322    +  promoter       lac promoter: promoter for the E. coli lac operon
   3326..3348    +  protein_bind   lac operator (fragment): The lac repressor binds to the lac operator to inhibit transcription in E. coli. This inhibition can be relieved by adding lactose or isopropyl-β-D-thiogalactopyranoside (IPTG). lac repressor encoded by lacI
   3379..3404    +  misc_feature   MCS (fragment): pUC18/19 multiple cloning site
   3900..4241    +  promoter       CaMV 35S promoter: strong constitutive promoter from cauliflower mosaic virus
   4279..8382    +  CDS            cas9: CAS9_STRP1 - Also known as csn1 From Streptococcus pyogenes serotype M1.
   8426..8674    +  terminator     HSP terminator: efficient transcription terminator from the Arabidopsis thaliana heat shock protein 18.2 gene (Nagaya et al., 2010)
   8695..8849    +  CDS            lacZα (fragment): LacZα fragment of β-galactosidase; lacZ fragment
   8915..8939    +  misc_feature   RB T-DNA repeat: right border repeat from nopaline C58 T-DNA
   9279..9680    +  CDS            Y4CG_SINFN (fragment): Protein inferred from homology: Swiss-Prot protein existence level 3. From Sinorhizobium fredii (strain NBRC 101917 / NGR234).
  10240..10869   +  CDS            pVS1 StaA: stability protein from the Pseudomonas plasmid pVS1 (Heeb et al., 2000)
  11298..12371   +  CDS            pVS1 RepA: replication protein from the Pseudomonas plasmid pVS1 (Heeb et al., 2000)
  12437..12631   +  rep_origin     pVS1 oriV: origin of replication for the Pseudomonas plasmid pVS1 (Heeb et al., 2000)
  12834..12873   +  CDS            rop (fragment): Rop protein, which maintains plasmids at low copy number; rop
  12975..13115   +  misc_feature   bom: basis of mobility region from pBR322
  13301..204     -  rep_origin     ori (across the origin): high-copy-number ColE1/pMB1/pBR322/pUC origin of replication
>Addgene plasmid #91158 | pAtCas9_3 | addgene full sequence | sequence record 182395 | Addgene NGS Result
GTAGGCGGTGCTACAGAGTTCTTGAAGTGGTGGCCTAACTACGGCTACACTAGAAGGACAGTATTTGGTA
TCTGCGCTCTGCTGAAGCCAGTTACCTTCGGAAAAAGAGTTGGTAGCTCTTGATCCGGCAAACAAACCAC
CGCTGGTAGCGGTGGTTTTTTTGTTTGCAAGCAGCAGATTACGCGCAGAAAAAAAGGATCTCAAGAAGAT
CCTTTGATCTTTTCTACGGGGTCTGACGCTCAGTGGAACGAAAACTCACGTTAAGGGATTTTGGTCATGC
ATTCTAGGTACTAAAACAATTCATCCAGTAAAATATAATATTTTATTTTCTCCCAATCAGGCTTGATCCC
CAGTAAGTCAAAAAATAGCTCGACATACTGTTCTTCCCCGATATCCTCCCTGATCGACCGGACGCAGAAG
GCAATGTCATACCACTTGTCCGCCCTGCCGCTTCTCCCAAGATCAATAAAGCCACTTACTTTGCCATCTT
TCACAAAGATGTTGCTGTCTCCCAGGTCGCCGTGGGAAAAGACAAGTTCCTCTTCGGGCTTTTCCGTCTT
TAAAAAATCATACAGCTCGCGCGGATCTTTAAATGGAGTGTCTTCTTCCCAGTTTTCGCAATCCACATCG
GCCAGATCGTTATTCAGTAAGTAATCCAATTCGGCTAAGCGGCTGTCTAAGCTATTCGTATAGGGACAAT
CCGATATGTCGATGGAGTGAAAGAGCCTGATGCACTCCGCATACAGCTCGATAATCTTTTCAGGGCTTTG
TTCATCTTCATACTCTTCCGAGCAAAGGACGCCATCGGCCTCACTCATGAGCAGATTGCTCCAGCCATCA
TGCCGTTCAAAGTGCAGGACCTTTGGAACAGGCAGCTTTCCTTCCAGCCATAGCATCATGTCCTTTTCCC
GTTCCACATCATAGGTGGTCCCTTTATACCGGCTGTCCGTCATTTTTAAATATAGGTTTTCATTTTCTCC
CACCAGCTTATATACCTTAGCAGGAGACATTCCTTCCGTATCTTTTACGCAGCGGTATTTTTCGATCAGT
TTTTTCAATTCCGGTGATATTCTCATTTTAGCCATTTATTATTTCCTTCCTCTTTTCTACAGTATTTAAA
GATACCCCAAGAAGCTAATTATAACAAGACGAACTCCAATTCACTGTTCCTTGCATTCTAAAACCTTAAA
TACCAGAAAACAGCTTTTTCAAAGTTGTTTTCAAAGTTGGCGTATAACATAGTATCGACGGAGCCGATTT
TGAAACCGCGGTGATCACAGGCAGCAACGCTCTGTCATCGTTACAATCAACATGCTACCCTCCGCGAGAT
CATCCGTGTTTCAAACCCGGCAGCTTAGTTGCCGTTCTTCCGAATAGCATCGGTAACATGAGCAAAGTCT
GCCGCCTTACAACGGCTCTCCCGCTGACGCCGTCCCGGACTGATGGGCTGCCTGTATCGAGTGGTGATTT
TGTGCCGAGCTGCCGGTCGGGGAGCTGTTGGCTGGCTGGTGGCAGGATATATTGTGGTGTAAACAAATTG
ACGCTTAGACAACTTAATAACACATTGCGGACGTTTTTAATGTACTGAATTAACGCCGAATTAATTCGGG
GGATCTGGATTTTAGTACTGGATTTTGGTTTTAGGAATTAGAAATTTTATTGATAGAAGTATTTTACAAA
TACAAATACATACTAAGGGTTTCTTATATGCTCAACACATGAGCGAAACCCTATAGGAACCCTAATTCCC
TTATCTGGGAACTACTCACACATTATTATGGAGAAACTCGAGTCAAATCTCGGTGACGGGCAGGACCGGA
CGGGGCGGTACCGGCAGGCTGAAGTCCAGCTGCCAGAAACCCACGTCATGCCAGTTCCCGTGCTTGAAGC
CGGCCGCCCGCAGCATGCCGCGGGGGGCATATCCGAGCGCCTCGTGCATGCGCACGCTCGGGTCGTTGGG
CAGCCCGATGACAGCGACCACGCTCTTGAAGCCCTGTGCCTCCAGGGACTTCAGCAGATGGGTGTAGAGC
GTGGAGCCCAGTCCCGTCCGCTGGTGGCGGGGGGAGACGTACACGGTCGACTCGGCCGTCCAGTCGTAGG
CGTTGCGTGCCTTCCAGGGGCCCGCGTAGGCGATGCCGGCGACCTCGCCGTCCACCTCGGCGACGAGCCA
GGGATAGCGCTCCCGCAGACGGACGAGGTCGTCCGTCCACTCCTGCGGTTCCTGCGGCTCGGTACGGAAG
TTGACCGTGCTTGTCTCGATGTAGTGGTTGACGATGGTGCAGACCGCCGGCATGTCCGCCTCGGTGGCAC
GGCGGATGTCGGCCGGGCGTCGTTCTGGGCTCATGGTAGACTCGAGAGAGATAGATTTGTAGAGAGAGAC
TGGTGATTTCAGCGTGTCCTCTCCAAATGAAATGAACTTCCTTATATAGAGGAAGGGTCTTGCGAAGGAT
AGTGGGATTGTGCGTCATCCCTTACGTCAGTGGAGATATCACATCAATCCACTTGCTTTGAAGACGTGGT
TGGAACGTCTTCTTTTTCCACGATGCTCCTCGTGGGTGGGGGTCCATCTTTGGGACCACTGTCGGCAGAG
GCATCTTGAACGATAGCCTTTCCTTTATCGCAATGATGGCATTTGTAGGTGCCACCTTCCTTTTCTACTG
TCCTTTTGATGAAGTGACAGATAGCTGGGCAATGGAATCCGAGGAGGTTTCCCGATATTACCCTTTGTTG
AAAAGTCTCAATAGCCCTTTGGTCTTCTGAGACTGTATCTTTGATATTCTTGGAGTAGACGAGAGTGTCG
TGCTCCACCATGTTCACATCAATCCACTTGCTTTGAAGACGTGGTTGGAACGTCTTCTTTTTCCACGATG
CTCCTCGTGGGTGGGGGTCCATCTTTGGGACCACTGTCGGCAGAGGCATCTTGAACGATAGCCTTTCCTT
TATCGCAATGATGGCATTTGTAGGTGCCACCTTCCTTTTCTACTGTCCTTTTGATGAAGTGACAGATAGC
TGGGCAATGGAATCCGAGGAGGTTTCCCGATATTACCCTTTGTTGAAAAGTCTCAATAGCCCTTTGGTCT
TCTGAGACTGTATCTTTGATATTCTTGGAGTAGACGAGAGTGTCGTGCTCCACCATGTTGGCAAGCTGCT
CTAGCCAATACGCAAACCGCCTCTCCCCGCGCGTTGGCCGATTCATTAATGCAGCTGGCACGACAGGTTT
CCCGACTGGAAAGCGGGCAGTGAGCGCAACGCAATTAATGTGAGTTAGCTCACTCATTAGGCACCCCAGG
CTTTACACTTTATGCTTCCGGCTCGTATGTTGTGTGGAATTGTGAGCGGATAACAATTTCACACAGGAAA
CAGCTATGACATGATTACGAATTCGAGCTCGGTACCCGGGGATCGGCGCGCCAGATTTGCCTTTTCAATT
TCAGAAAGAATGCTAACCCACAGATGGTTAGAGAGGCTTACGCAGCAGGTATCATCAAGACGATCTACCC
GAGCAATAATCTCCAGGAAATCAAATACCTTCCCAAGAAGGTTAAAGATGCAGTCAAAAGATTCAGGACT
AACTGCATCAAGAACACAGAGAAAGATATATTTCTCAAGATCAGAAGTACTATTCCAGTATGGACGATTC
AAGGCTTGCTTCACAAACCAAGGCAAGTAATAGAGATTGGAGTCTCTAAAAAGGTAGTTCCCACTGAATC
AAAGGCCATGGAGTCAAAGATTCAAATAGAGGACCTAACAGAACTCGCCGTAAAGACTGGCGAACAGTTC
ATACAGAGTCTCTTACGACTCAATGACAAGAAGAAAATCTTCGTCAACATGGTGGAGCACGACACACTTG
TCTACTCCAAAAATATCAAAGATACAGTCTCAGAAGACCAAAGGGCAATTGAGACTTTTCAACAAAGGGT
AATATCCGGAAACCTCCTCGGATTCCATTGCCCAGCTATCTGTCACTTTATTGTGAAGATAGTGGAAAAG
GAAGGTGGCTCCTACAAATGCCATCATTGCGATAAAGGAAAGGCCATCGTTGAAGATGCCTCTGCCGACA
GTGGTCCCAAAGATGGACCCCCACCCACGAGGAGCATCGTGGAAAAAGAAGACGTTCCAACCACGTCTTC
AAAGCAAGTGGATTGATGTGATATCTCCACTGACGTAAGGGATGACGCACAATCCCACTATCCTTCGCAA
GACCCTTCCTCTATATAAGGAAGTTCATTTCATTTGGAGAGAACACGGGGGACTCCTGCAGGTAGATCGC
TCGTCGACATGGATAAGAAGTACTCTATCGGACTCGATATCGGAACTAACTCTGTGGGATGGGCTGTGAT
CACCGATGAGTACAAGGTGCCATCTAAGAAGTTCAAGGTTCTCGGAAACACCGATAGGCACTCTATCAAG
AAAAACCTTATCGGTGCTCTCCTCTTCGATTCTGGTGAAACTGCTGAGGCTACCAGACTCAAGAGAACCG
CTAGAAGAAGGTACACCAGAAGAAAGAACAGGATCTGCTACCTCCAAGAGATCTTCTCTAACGAGATGGC
TAAAGTGGATGATTCATTCTTCCACAGGCTCGAAGAGTCATTCCTCGTGGAAGAAGATAAGAAGCACGAG
AGGCACCCTATCTTCGGAAACATCGTTGATGAGGTGGCATACCACGAGAAGTACCCTACTATCTACCACC
TCAGAAAGAAGCTCGTTGATTCTACTGATAAGGCTGATCTCAGGCTCATCTACCTCGCTCTCGCTCACAT
GATCAAGTTCAGAGGACACTTCCTCATCGAGGGTGATCTCAACCCTGATAACTCTGATGTGGATAAGTTG
TTCATCCAGCTCGTGCAGACCTACAACCAGCTTTTCGAAGAGAACCCTATCAACGCTTCAGGTGTGGATG
CTAAGGCTATCCTCTCTGCTAGGCTCTCTAAGTCAAGAAGGCTTGAGAACCTCATTGCTCAGCTCCCTGG
TGAGAAGAAGAACGGACTTTTCGGAAACTTGATCGCTCTCTCTCTCGGACTCACCCCTAACTTCAAGTCT
AACTTCGATCTCGCTGAGGATGCAAAGCTCCAGCTCTCAAAGGATACCTACGATGATGATCTCGATAACC
TCCTCGCTCAGATCGGAGATCAGTACGCTGATTTGTTCCTCGCTGCTAAGAACCTCTCTGATGCTATCCT
CCTCAGTGATATCCTCAGAGTGAACACCGAGATCACCAAGGCTCCACTCTCAGCTTCTATGATCAAGAGA
TACGATGAGCACCACCAGGATCTCACACTTCTCAAGGCTCTTGTTAGACAGCAGCTCCCAGAGAAGTACA
AAGAGATTTTCTTCGATCAGTCTAAGAACGGATACGCTGGTTACATCGATGGTGGTGCATCTCAAGAAGA
GTTCTACAAGTTCATCAAGCCTATCCTCGAGAAGATGGATGGAACCGAGGAACTCCTCGTGAAGCTCAAT
AGAGAGGATCTTCTCAGAAAGCAGAGGACCTTCGATAACGGATCTATCCCTCATCAGATCCACCTCGGAG
AGTTGCACGCTATCCTTAGAAGGCAAGAGGATTTCTACCCATTCCTCAAGGATAACAGGGAAAAGATTGA
GAAGATTCTCACCTTCAGAATCCCTTACTACGTGGGACCTCTCGCTAGAGGAAACTCAAGATTCGCTTGG
ATGACCAGAAAGTCTGAGGAAACCATCACCCCTTGGAACTTCGAAGAGGTGGTGGATAAGGGTGCTAGTG
CTCAGTCTTTCATCGAGAGGATGACCAACTTCGATAAGAACCTTCCAAACGAGAAGGTGCTCCCTAAGCA
CTCTTTGCTCTACGAGTACTTCACCGTGTACAACGAGTTGACCAAGGTTAAGTACGTGACCGAGGGAATG
AGGAAGCCTGCTTTTTTGTCAGGTGAGCAAAAGAAGGCTATCGTTGATCTCTTGTTCAAGACCAACAGAA
AGGTGACCGTGAAGCAGCTCAAAGAGGATTACTTCAAGAAAATCGAGTGCTTCGATTCAGTTGAGATTTC
TGGTGTTGAGGATAGGTTCAACGCATCTCTCGGAACCTACCACGATCTCCTCAAGATCATTAAGGATAAG
GATTTCTTGGATAACGAGGAAAACGAGGATATCTTGGAGGATATCGTTCTTACCCTCACCCTCTTTGAAG
ATAGAGAGATGATTGAAGAAAGGCTCAAGACCTACGCTCATCTCTTCGATGATAAGGTGATGAAGCAGTT
GAAGAGAAGAAGATACACTGGTTGGGGAAGGCTCTCAAGAAAGCTCATTAACGGAATCAGGGATAAGCAG
TCTGGAAAGACAATCCTTGATTTCCTCAAGTCTGATGGATTCGCTAACAGAAACTTCATGCAGCTCATCC
ACGATGATTCTCTCACCTTTAAAGAGGATATCCAGAAGGCTCAGGTTTCAGGACAGGGTGATAGTCTCCA
TGAGCATATCGCTAACCTCGCTGGATCTCCTGCAATCAAGAAGGGAATCCTCCAGACTGTGAAGGTTGTG
GATGAGTTGGTGAAGGTGATGGGAAGGCATAAGCCTGAGAACATCGTGATCGAAATGGCTAGAGAGAACC
AGACCACTCAGAAGGGACAGAAGAACTCTAGGGAAAGGATGAAGAGGATCGAGGAAGGTATCAAAGAGCT
TGGATCTCAGATCCTCAAAGAGCACCCTGTTGAGAACACTCAGCTCCAGAATGAGAAGCTCTACCTCTAC
TACCTCCAGAACGGAAGGGATATGTATGTGGATCAAGAGTTGGATATCAACAGGCTCTCTGATTACGATG
TTGATCATATCGTGCCACAGTCATTCTTGAAGGATGATTCTATCGATAACAAGGTGCTCACCAGGTCTGA
TAAGAACAGGGGTAAGAGTGATAACGTGCCAAGTGAAGAGGTTGTGAAGAAAATGAAGAACTATTGGAGG
CAGCTCCTCAACGCTAAGCTCATCACTCAGAGAAAGTTCGATAACTTGACTAAGGCTGAGAGGGGAGGAC
TCTCTGAATTGGATAAGGCAGGATTCATCAAGAGGCAGCTTGTGGAAACCAGGCAGATCACTAAGCACGT
TGCACAGATCCTCGATTCTAGGATGAACACCAAGTACGATGAGAACGATAAGTTGATCAGGGAAGTGAAG
GTTATCACCCTCAAGTCAAAGCTCGTGTCTGATTTCAGAAAGGATTTCCAATTCTACAAGGTGAGGGAAA
TCAACAACTACCACCACGCTCACGATGCTTACCTTAACGCTGTTGTTGGAACCGCTCTCATCAAGAAGTA
TCCTAAGCTCGAGTCAGAGTTCGTGTACGGTGATTACAAGGTGTACGATGTGAGGAAGATGATCGCTAAG
TCTGAGCAAGAGATCGGAAAGGCTACCGCTAAGTATTTCTTCTACTCTAACATCATGAATTTCTTCAAGA
CCGAGATTACCCTCGCTAACGGTGAGATCAGAAAGAGGCCACTCATCGAGACAAACGGTGAAACAGGTGA
GATCGTGTGGGATAAGGGAAGGGATTTCGCTACCGTTAGAAAGGTGCTCTCTATGCCACAGGTGAACATC
GTTAAGAAAACCGAGGTGCAGACCGGTGGATTCTCTAAAGAGTCTATCCTCCCTAAGAGGAACTCTGATA
AGCTCATTGCTAGGAAGAAGGATTGGGACCCTAAGAAATACGGTGGTTTCGATTCTCCTACCGTGGCTTA
CTCTGTTCTCGTTGTGGCTAAGGTTGAGAAGGGAAAGAGTAAGAAGCTCAAGTCTGTTAAGGAACTTCTC
GGAATCACTATCATGGAAAGGTCATCTTTCGAGAAGAACCCAATCGATTTCCTCGAGGCTAAGGGATACA
AAGAGGTTAAGAAGGATCTCATCATCAAGCTCCCAAAGTACTCACTCTTCGAACTCGAGAACGGTAGAAA
GAGGATGCTCGCTTCTGCTGGTGAGCTTCAAAAGGGAAACGAGCTTGCTCTCCCATCTAAGTACGTTAAC
TTTCTTTACCTCGCTTCTCACTACGAGAAGTTGAAGGGATCTCCAGAAGATAACGAGCAGAAGCAACTTT
TCGTTGAGCAGCACAAGCACTACTTGGATGAGATCATCGAGCAGATCTCTGAGTTCTCTAAAAGGGTGAT
CCTCGCTGATGCAAACCTCGATAAGGTGTTGTCTGCTTACAACAAGCACAGAGATAAGCCTATCAGGGAA
CAGGCAGAGAACATCATCCATCTCTTCACCCTTACCAACCTCGGTGCTCCTGCTGCTTTCAAGTACTTCG
ATACAACCATCGATAGGAAGAGATACACCTCTACCAAAGAAGTGCTCGATGCTACCCTCATCCATCAGTC
TATCACTGGACTCTACGAGACTAGGATCGATCTCTCACAGCTCGGTGGTGATTCAAGGGCTGATCCTAAG
AAGAAGAGGAAGGTTTGACTCGAGATATGAAGATGAAGATGAAATATTTGGTGTGTCAAATAAAAAGCTT
GTGTGCTTAAGTTTGTGTTTTTTTCTTGGCTTGTTGTGTTATGAATTTGTGGCTTTTTCTAATATTAAAT
GAATGTAAGATCACATTATAATGAATAAACAAATGTTTCTATAATCCATTGTGAATGTTTTGTTGGATCT
CTTCTGCAGCATATAACTACTGTATGTGCTATGGTATGGACTATGGAATATGATTAAAGATAAGGAGCTC
CGGTGACGGACTGGCACTGGCCGTCGTTTTACAACGTCGTGACTGGGAAAACCCTGGCGTTACCCAACTT
AATCGCCTTGCAGCACATCCCCCTTTCGCCAGCTGGCGTAATAGCGAAGAGGCCCGCACCGATCGCCCTT
CCCAACAGTTGCGCAGCCTGAATGGCGAATGCTAGAGCAGCTTGAGCTTGGATCAGATTGTCGTTTCCCG
CCTTCAGTTTAAACTATCAGTGTTTGACAGGATATATTGGCGGGTAAACCTAAGAGAAAAGAGCGTTTAT
TAGAATAATCGGATATTTAAAAGGGCGTGAAAAGGTTTATCCGTTCGTCCATTTGTATGTGCATGCCAAC
CACAGGGTTCCCCTCGGGATCAAAGTACTTTGATCCAACCCCTCCGCTGCTATAGTGCAGTCGGCTTCTG
ACGTTCAGTGCAGCCGTCTTCTGAAAACGACATGTCGCACAAGTCCTAAGTTACGCGACAGGCTGCCGCC
CTGCCCTTTTCCTGGCGTTTTCTTGTCGCGTGTTTTAGTCGCATAAAGTAGAATACTTGCGACTAGAACC
GGAGACATTACGCCATGAACAAGAGCGCCGCCGCTGGCCTGCTGGGCTATGCCCGCGTCAGCACCGACGA
CCAGGACTTGACCAACCAACGGGCCGAACTGCACGCGGCCGGCTGCACCAAGCTGTTTTCCGAGAAGATC
ACCGGCACCAGGCGCGACCGCCCGGAGCTGGCCAGGATGCTTGACCACCTACGCCCTGGCGACGTTGTGA
CAGTGACCAGGCTAGACCGCCTGGCCCGCAGCACCCGCGACCTACTGGACATTGCCGAGCGCATCCAGGA
GGCCGGCGCGGGCCTGCGTAGCCTGGCAGAGCCGTGGGCCGACACCACCACGCCGGCCGGCCGCATGGTG
TTGACCGTGTTCGCCGGCATTGCCGAGTTCGAGCGTTCCCTAATCATCGACCGCACCCGGAGCGGGCGCG
AGGCCGCCAAGGCCCGAGGCGTGAAGTTTGGCCCCCGCCCTACCCTCACCCCGGCACAGATCGCGCACGC
CCGCGAGCTGATCGACCAGGAAGGCCGCACCGTGAAAGAGGCGGCTGCACTGCTTGGCGTGCATCGCTCG
ACCCTGTACCGCGCACTTGAGCGCAGCGAGGAAGTGACGCCCACCGAGGCCAGGCGGCGCGGTGCCTTCC
GTGAGGACGCATTGACCGAGGCCGACGCCCTGGCGGCCGCCGAGAATGAACGCCAAGAGGAACAAGCATG
AAACCGCACCAGGACGGCCAGGACGAACCGTTTTTCATTACCGAAGAGATCGAGGCGGAGATGATCGCGG
CCGGGTACGTGTTCGAGCCGCCCGCGCACGTCTCAACCGTGCGGCTGCATGAAATCCTGGCCGGTTTGTC
TGATGCCAAGCTGGCGGCCTGGCCGGCCAGCTTGGCCGCTGAAGAAACCGAGCGCCGCCGTCTAAAAAGG
TGATGTGTATTTGAGTAAAACAGCTTGCGTCATGCGGTCGCTGCGTATATGATGCGATGAGTAAATAAAC
AAATACGCAAGGGGAACGCATGAAGGTTATCGCTGTACTTAACCAGAAAGGCGGGTCAGGCAAGACGACC
ATCGCAACCCATCTAGCCCGCGCCCTGCAACTCGCCGGGGCCGATGTTCTGTTAGTCGATTCCGATCCCC
AGGGCAGTGCCCGCGATTGGGCGGCCGTGCGGGAAGATCAACCGCTAACCGTTGTCGGCATCGACCGCCC
GACGATTGACCGCGACGTGAAGGCCATCGGCCGGCGCGACTTCGTAGTGATCGACGGAGCGCCCCAGGCG
GCGGACTTGGCTGTGTCCGCGATCAAGGCAGCCGACTTCGTGCTGATTCCGGTGCAGCCAAGCCCTTACG
ACATATGGGCCACCGCCGACCTGGTGGAGCTGGTTAAGCAGCGCATTGAGGTCACGGATGGAAGGCTACA
AGCGGCCTTTGTCGTGTCGCGGGCGATCAAAGGCACGCGCATCGGCGGTGAGGTTGCCGAGGCGCTGGCC
GGGTACGAGCTGCCCATTCTTGAGTCCCGTATCACGCAGCGCGTGAGCTACCCAGGCACTGCCGCCGCCG
GCACAACCGTTCTTGAATCAGAACCCGAGGGCGACGCTGCCCGCGAGGTCCAGGCGCTGGCCGCTGAAAT
TAAATCAAAACTCATTTGAGTTAATGAGGTAAAGAGAAAATGAGCAAAAGCACAAACACGCTAAGTGCCG
GCCGTCCGAGCGCACGCAGCAGCAAGGCTGCAACGTTGGCCAGCCTGGCAGACACGCCAGCCATGAAGCG
GGTCAACTTTCAGTTGCCGGCGGAGGATCACACCAAGCTGAAGATGTACGCGGTACGCCAAGGCAAGACC
ATTACCGAGCTGCTATCTGAATACATCGCGCAGCTACCAGAGTAAATGAGCAAATGAATAAATGAGTAGA
TGAATTTTAGCGGCTAAAGGAGGCGGCATGGAAAATCAAGAACAACCAGGCACCGACGCCGTGGAATGCC
CCATGTGTGGAGGAACGGGCGGTTGGCCAGGCGTAAGCGGCTGGGTTGCCTGCCGGCCCTGCAATGGCAC
TGGAACCCCCAAGCCCGAGGAATCGGCGTGAGCGGTCGCAAACCATCCGGCCCGGTACAAATCGGCGCGG
CGCTGGGTGATGACCTGGTGGAGAAGTTGAAGGCCGCGCAGGCCGCCCAGCGGCAACGCATCGAGGCAGA
AGCACGCCCCGGTGAATCGTGGCAAGCGGCCGCTGATCGAATCCGCAAAGAATCCCGGCAACCGCCGGCA
GCCGGTGCGCCGTCGATTAGGAAGCCGCCCAAGGGCGACGAGCAACCAGATTTTTTCGTTCCGATGCTCT
ATGACGTGGGCACCCGCGATAGTCGCAGCATCATGGACGTGGCCGTTTTCCGTCTGTCGAAGCGTGACCG
ACGAGCTGGCGAGGTGATCCGCTACGAGCTTCCAGACGGGCACGTAGAGGTTTCCGCAGGGCCGGCCGGC
ATGGCCAGTGTGTGGGATTACGACCTGGTACTGATGGCGGTTTCCCATCTAACCGAATCCATGAACCGAT
ACCGGGAAGGGAAGGGAGACAAGCCCGGCCGCGTGTTCCGTCCACACGTTGCGGACGTACTCAAGTTCTG
CCGGCGAGCCGATGGCGGAAAGCAGAAAGACGACCTGGTAGAAACCTGCATTCGGTTAAACACCACGCAC
GTTGCCATGCAGCGTACGAAGAAGGCCAAGAACGGCCGCCTGGTGACGGTATCCGAGGGTGAAGCCTTGA
TTAGCCGCTACAAGATCGTAAAGAGCGAAACCGGGCGGCCGGAGTACATCGAGATCGAGCTAGCTGATTG
GATGTACCGCGAGATCACAGAAGGCAAGAACCCGGACGTGCTGACGGTTCACCCCGATTACTTTTTGATC
GATCCCGGCATCGGCCGTTTTCTCTACCGCCTGGCACGCCGCGCCGCAGGCAAGGCAGAAGCCAGATGGT
TGTTCAAGACGATCTACGAACGCAGTGGCAGCGCCGGAGAGTTCAAGAAGTTCTGTTTCACCGTGCGCAA
GCTGATCGGGTCAAATGACCTGCCGGAGTACGATTTGAAGGAGGAGGCGGGGCAGGCTGGCCCGATCCTA
GTCATGCGCTACCGCAACCTGATCGAGGGCGAAGCATCCGCCGGTTCCTAATGTACGGAGCAGATGCTAG
GGCAAATTGCCCTAGCAGGGGAAAAAGGTCGAAAAGGTCTCTTTCCTGTGGATAGCACGTACATTGGGAA
CCCAAAGCCGTACATTGGGAACCGGAACCCGTACATTGGGAACCCAAAGCCGTACATTGGGAACCGGTCA
CACATGTAAGTGACTGATATAAAAGAGAAAAAAGGCGATTTTTCCGCCTAAAACTCTTTAAAACTTATTA
AAACTCTTAAAACCCGCCTGGCCTGTGCATAACTGTCTGGCCAGCGCACAGCCCAAGAGCTGCAAAAAGC
GCCTACCCTTCGGTCGCTGCGCTCCCTACGCCCCGCCGCTTCGCGTCGGCCTATCGCGGCCGCTGGCCGC
TCAAAAATGGCTGGCCTACGGCCAGGCAATCTACCAGGGCGCGGACAAGCCGCGCCGTCGCCACTCGACC
GCCGGCGCCCACATCAAGGCACCCTGCCTCGCGCGTTTCGGTGATGACGGTGAAAACCTCTGACACATGC
AGCTCCCGGAGACGGTCACAGCTTGTCTGTAAGCGGATGCCGGGAGCAGACAAGCCCGTCAGGGCGCGTC
AGCGGGTGTTGGCGGGTGTCGGGGCGCAGCCATGACCCAGTCACGTAGCGATAGCGGAGTGTATACTGGC
TTAACTATGCGGCATCAGAGCAGATTGTACTGAGAGTGCACCATATGCGGTGTGAAATACCGCACAGATG
CGTAAGGAGAAAATACCGCATCAGGCCCTCTTCCGCTTCCTCGCTCACTGACTCGCTGCGCTCGGTCGTT
CGGCTGCGGCGAGCGGTATCAGCTCACTCAAAGGCGGTAATACGGTTATCCACAGAATCAGGGGATAACG
CAGGAAAGAACATGTGAGCAAAAGGCCAGCAAAAGGCCAGGAACCGTAAAAAGGCCGCGTTGCTGGCGTT
TTTCCATAGGCTCCGCCCCCCTGACGAGCATCACAAAAATCGACGCTCAAGTCAGAGGTGGCGAAACCCG
ACAGGACTATAAAGATACCAGGCGTTTCCCCCTGGAAGCTCCCTCGTGCGCTCTCCTGTTCCGACCCTGC
CGCTTACCGGATACCTGTCCGCCTTTCTCCCTTCGGGAAGCGTGGCGCTTTCTCATAGCTCACGCTGTAG
GTATCTCAGTTCGGTGTAGGTCGTTCGCTCCAAGCTGGGCTGTGTGCACGAACCCCCCGTTCAGCCCGAC
CGCTGCGCCTTATCCGGTAACTATCGTCTTGAGTCCAACCCGGTAAGACACGACTTATCGCCACTGGCAG
CAGCCACTGGTAACAGGATTAGCAGAGCGAGGTAT
